>Addgene plasmid #147540 | pT7-EGFP-C1-HsNot1iso1_1386-1535_S | addgene full sequence | sequence record 357078 | Addgene NGS Result
TAGTTATTAATAGTAATCAATTACGGGGTCATTAGTTCATAGCCCATATATGGAGTTCCGCGTTACATAA
CTTACGGTAAATGGCCCGCCTGGCTGACCGCCCAACGACCCCCGCCCATTGACGTCAATAATGACGTATG
TTCCCATAGTAACGCCAATAGGGACTTTCCATTGACGTCAATGGGTGGAGTATTTACGGTAAACTGCCCA
CTTGGCAGTACATCAAGTGTATCATATGCCAAGTACGCCCCCTATTGACGTCAATGACGGTAAATGGCCC
GCCTGGCATTATGCCCAGTACATGACCTTATGGGACTTTCCTACTTGGCAGTACATCTACGTATTAGTCA
TCGCTATTACCATGGTGATGCGGTTTTGGCAGTACATCAATGGGCGTGGATAGCGGTTTGACTCACGGGG
ATTTCCAAGTCTCCACCCCATTGACGTCAATGGGAGTTTGTTTTGGCACCAAAATCAACGGGACTTTCCA
AAATGTCGTAACAACTCCGCCCCATTGACGCAAATGGGCGGTAGGCGTGTACGGTGGGAGGTCTATATAA
GCAGAGCTCTCTGGCTAACTAGAGAACCCACTGCTTACTGGCTTATCGAAATTAATACGACTCACTATAG
GGAGACCCAAGCTCTAGCGCTACCGGTCGCCACCATGGTGAGCAAGGGCGAGGAGCTGTTCACCGGGGTG
GTGCCCATCCTGGTCGAGCTGGACGGCGACGTAAACGGCCACAAGTTCAGCGTGTCCGGCGAGGGCGAGG
GCGATGCCACCTACGGCAAGCTGACCCTGAAGTTCATCTGCACCACCGGCAAGCTGCCCGTGCCCTGGCC
CACCCTCGTGACCACCCTGACCTACGGCGTGCAGTGCTTCAGCCGCTACCCCGACCACATGAAGCAGCAC
GACTTCTTCAAGTCCGCCATGCCCGAAGGCTACGTCCAGGAGCGCACCATCTTCTTCAAGGACGACGGCA
ACTACAAGACCCGCGCCGAGGTGAAGTTCGAGGGCGACACCCTGGTGAACCGCATCGAGCTGAAGGGCAT
CGACTTCAAGGAGGACGGCAACATCCTGGGGCACAAGCTGGAGTACAACTACAACAGCCACAACGTCTAT
ATCATGGCCGACAAGCAGAAGAACGGCATCAAGGTGAACTTCAAGATCCGCCACAACATCGAGGACGGCA
GCGTGCAGCTCGCCGACCACTACCAGCAGAACACCCCCATCGGCGACGGCCCCGTGCTGCTGCCCGACAA
CCACTACCTGAGCACCCAGTCCGCCCTGAGCAAAGACCCCAACGAGAAGCGCGATCACATGGTCCTGCTG
GAGTTCGTGACCGCCGCCGGGATCACTCTCGGCATGGACGAGCTGTACAAGTCCGGACTCAGATCTCGAG
CTCATCCACAGTTGAAGCAGTGTGTGCGTCAGGCAATTGAACGGGCTGTCCAGGAGCTGGTCCATCCTGT
GGTGGATCGATCAATTAAGATTGCCATGACTACTTGTGAGCAAATAGTCAGGAAGGATTTTGCCCTGGAT
TCGGAGGAATCTCGAATGCGAATAGCAGCTCATCACATGATGCGTAACTTGACAGCTGGAATGGCTATGA
TTACATGCAGGGAACCTTTGCTCATGAGCATATCTACCAACTTAAAAAACAGTTTTGCCTCAGCCCTTCG
TACTGCTTCCCCACAACAAAGAGAAATGATGGATCAGGCAGCTGCTCAATTAGCTCAGGACAATTGTGAG
TTGGCTTGCTGTTTTATTCAGAAGACTGCAGTAGAAAAAGCAGGCCCTGAGATGGACAAGAGATTAGCAA
CTGAATTTGAGCTGAGAAAACATGCTAGGCAATAACCGCGGGCCCGGGATCCACCGGATCTAGATAACTG
ATCATAATCAGCCATACCACATTTGTAGAGGTTTTACTTGCTTTAAAAAACCTCCCACACCTCCCCCTGA
ACCTGAAACATAAAATGAATGCAATTGTTGTTGTTAACTTGTTTATTGCAGCTTATAATGGTTACAAATA
AAGCAATAGCATCACAAATTTCACAAATAAAGCATTTTTTTCACTGCATTCTAGTTGTGGTTTGTCCAAA
CTCATCAATGTATCTTAACGCGTAAATTGTAAGCGTTAATATTTTGTTAAAATTCGCGTTAAATTTTTGT
TAAATCAGCTCATTTTTTAACCAATAGGCCGAAATCGGCAAAATCCCTTATAAATCAAAAGAATAGACCG
AGATAGGGT
[37 nt withheld, positions 2250-2286]
AAAGAACGTGGACTCCAACGTCAAAGG
[49 nt withheld, positions 2314-2362]
T
[91 nt withheld, positions 2364-2454]
G
[124 nt withheld, positions 2456-2579]
CAGGTGGCACTTTTCGGGGAAATGTGCGCGGAACCCCTATTTGTTTATTTTTCTAAATACATTCAAATAT
GTATCCGCTCATGAGACAATAACCCTGATAAATGCTTCAATAATATTGAAAAAGGAAGAGTCCTGAGGCG
GAAAGAACCAGCTGTGGAATGTGTGTCAGTTAGGGTGTGGAAAGTCCCCAGGCTCCCCAGCAGGCAGAAG
TATGCAAAGCATGCATCTCAATTAGTCAGCAACCAGGTGTGGAAAGTCCCCAGGCTCCCCAGCAGGCAGA
AGTATGCAAAGCATGCATCTCAATTAGTCAGCAACCATAGTCCCGCCCCTAACTCCGCCCATCCCGCCCC
TAACTCCGCCCAGTTCCGCCCATTCTCCGCCCCATGGCTGACTAATTTTTTTTATTTATGCAGAGGCCGA
GGCCGCCTCGGCCTCTGAGCTATTCCAGAAGTAGTGAGGAGGCTTTTTTGGAGGCCTAGGCTTTTGCAAA
GATCGATCAAGAGACAGGATGAGGATCGTTTCGCATGATTGAACAAGATGGATTGCACGCAGGTTCTCCG
GCCGCTTGGGTGGAGAGGCTATTCGGCTATGACTGGGCACAACAGACAATCGGCTGCTCTGATGCCGCCG
TGTTCCGGCTGTCAGCGCAGGGGCGCCCGGTTCTTTTTGTCAAGACCGACCTGTCCGGTGCCCTGAATGA
ACTGCAAGACGAGGCAGCGCGGCTATCGTGGCTGGCCACGACGGGCGTTCCTTGCGCAGCTGTGCTCGAC
GTTGTCACTGAAGCGGGAAGGGACTGGCTGCTATTGGGCGAAGTGCCGGGGCAGGATCTCCTGTCATCTC
ACCTTGCTCCTGCCGAGAAAGTATCCATCATGGCTGATGCAATGCGGCGGCTGCATACGCTTGATCCGGC
TACCTGCCCATTCGACCACCAAGCGAAACATCGCATCGAGCGAGCACGTACTCGGATGGAAGCCGGTCTT
GTCGATCAGGATGATCTGGACGAAGAGCATCAGGGGCTCGCGCCAGCCGAACTGTTCGCCAGGCTCAAGG
CGAGCATGCCCGACGGCGAGGATCTCGTCGTGACCCATGGCGATGCCTGCTTGCCGAATATCATGGTGGA
AAATGGCCGCTTTTCTGGATTCATCGACTGTGGCCGGCTGGGTGTGGCGGACCGCTATCAGGACATAGCG
TTGGCTACCCGTGATATTGCTGAAGAGCTTGGCGGCGAATGGGCTGACCGCTTCCTCGTGCTTTACGGTA
TCGCCGCTCCCGATTCGCAGCGCATCGCCTTCTATCGCCTTCTTGACGAGTTCTTCTGAGCGGGACTCTG
GGGTTCGAAATGACCGACCAAGCGACGCCCAACCTGCCATCACGAGATTTCGATTCCACCGCCGCCTTCT
ATGAAAGGTTGGGCTTCGGAATCGTTTTCCGGGACGCCGGCTGGATGATCCTCCAGCGCGGGGATCTCAT
GCTGGAGTTCTTCGCCCACCCTAGGGGGAGGCTAACTGAAACACGGAAGGAGACAATACCGGAAGGAACC
CGCGCTATGACGGCAATAAAAAGACAGAATAAAACGCACGGTGTTGGGTCGTTTGTTCATAAACGCGGGG
TTCGGTCCCAGGGCTGGCACTCTGTCGATACCCCACCGAGACCCCATTGGGGCCAATACGCCCGCGTTTC
TTCCTTTTCCCCACCCCACCCCCCAAGTTCGGGTGAAGGCCCAGGGCTCGCAGCCAACGTCGGGGCGGCA
GGCCCTGCCATAGCCTCAGGTTACTCATATATACTTTAGATTGATTTAAAACTTCATTTTTAATTTAAAA
GGATCTAGGTGAAGATCCTTTTTGATAATCTCATGACCAAAATCCCTTAACGTGAGTTTTCGTTCCACTG
AGCGTCAGACCCCGTAGAAAAGATCAAAGGATCTTCTTGAGATCCTTTTTTTCTGCGCGTAATCTGCTGC
TTGCAAACAAAAAAACCACCGCTACCAGCGGTGGTTTGTTTGCCGGATCAAGAGCTACCAACTCTTTTTC
CGAAGGTAACTGGCTTCAGCAGAGCGCAGATACCAAATACTGTTCTTCTAGTGTAGCCGTAGTTAGGCCA
CCACTTCAAGAACTCTGTAGCACCGCCTACATACCTCGCTCTGCTAATCCTGTTACCAGTGGCTGCTGCC
AGTGGCGATAAGTCGTGTCTTACCGGGTTGGACTCAAGACGATAGTTACCGGATAAGGCGCAGCGGTCGG
GCTGAACGGGGGGTTCGTGCACACAGCCCAGCTTGGAGCGAACGACCTACACCGAACTGAGATACCTACA
GCGTGAGCTATGAGAAAGCGCCACGCTTCCCGAAGGGAGAAAGGCGGACAGGTATCCGGTAAGCGGCAGG
GTCGGAACAGGAGAGCGCACGAGGGAGCTTCCAGGGGGAAACGCCTGGTATCTTTATAGTCCTGTCGGGT
TTCGCCACCTCTGACTTGAGCGTCGATTTTTGTGATGCTCGTCAGGGGGGCGGAGCCTATGGAAAAACGC
CAGCAACGCGGCCTTTTTACGGTTCCTGGCCTTTTGCTGGCCTTTTGCTCACATGTTCTTTCCTGCGTTA
TCCCCTGATTCTGTGGATAACCGTATTACCGCCATGCAT
Features (pLannotate 1.2.2; 17 found; start..end, strand, type, name):
     61..364     +  enhancer       CMV enhancer: human cytomegalovirus immediate early enhancer
    365..568     +  promoter       CMV promoter: human cytomegalovirus (CMV) immediate early promoter
    564..597     +  LTR            5' LTR (truncated) (fragment): truncated 5' long terminal repeat (LTR) from HIV-1
    613..631     +  promoter       T7 promoter: promoter for bacteriophage T7 RNA polymerase
    665..1381    +  CDS            EGFP: EGFP is a basic (constitutively fluorescent) green fluorescent protein published in 1996, derived from Aequorea victoria. It is reported to be a rapidly-maturing weak dimer with moderate acid sensitivity.
   1397..1852    +  CDS            Cnot1 (fragment): CNOT1_MOUSE - Also known as Kiaa1007. Experimental evidence at protein level: Swiss-Prot protein existence level 1. Scaffolding component of the CCR4-NOT complex which is one of the major cellular mRNA deadenylases and is linked to various cellular processes including bulk mRNA degradation, miRNA-mediated repression, translational repression during translational initiation and general transcription regulation. Additional complex functions may be a consequence of its influence on mRNA expression. Its scaffolding function implies its interaction with the catalytic complex module and diverse RNA-
   1855..1877    +  misc_feature   MCS (fragment): multiple cloning site
   1889..1973    +  CDS            large T antigen (fragment): large T antigen from SV40 (simian virus 40)
   1996..2117    +  polyA_signal   SV40 poly(A) signal: SV40 polyadenylation signal
   2151..2579    -  rep_origin     f1 ori (sequence partly withheld): f1 bacteriophage origin of replication; arrow indicates direction of (+) strand synthesis
   2606..2710    +  promoter       AmpR promoter: bla
   2712..3069    +  promoter       SV40 promoter: SV40 enhancer and early promoter
   3104..3898    +  CDS            NeoR/KanR: aminoglycoside phosphotransferase from Tn5; aph(3')-II (or nptII); confers resistance to neomycin, kanamycin, and G418 (Geneticin®)
   3919..4071    +  CDS            ble (fragment): BLE_KLEPN - Experimental evidence at protein level: Swiss-Prot protein existence level 1. Binding protein with a strong affinity to the bleomycin family of antibiotics. Binds to CL990; an antimitotic-antibiotic compound. From Klebsiella pneumoniae.
   4130..4177    +  polyA_signal   HSV TK poly(A) signal: herpes simplex virus thymidine kinase polyadenylation signal (Cole and Stacy, 1985)
   4268..4284    -  polyA_signal   bGH poly(A) signal (fragment): bovine growth hormone polyadenylation signal
   4506..5094    +  rep_origin     ori: high-copy-number ColE1/pMB1/pBR322/pUC origin of replication
