[The description below was written by a language model from this plasmid's Addgene catalogue record and pLannotate feature annotations shown in this document.]
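Description:
pT7-EGFP-C1-HsNot1iso1_1386-1535_S is a 5.2 kb mammalian expression plasmid that produces a fragment of human CNOT1 (NOT1, isoform 1), residues 1386–1535, fused to the C-terminus of EGFP. The catalogue lists the backbone as unknown, but the name and feature layout point to an EGFP-C1-style vector with an added T7 promoter. The CMV immediate-early enhancer and promoter drive transcription in mammalian cells. A bacteriophage T7 promoter lies just upstream of the EGFP coding sequence, which would also permit T7 polymerase-driven transcription. The CNOT1 fragment follows EGFP, then remnants of the multiple cloning site and an SV40 polyadenylation signal. The annotation tool matched the insert to mouse Cnot1, which reflects the high conservation of this protein, since the record gives the species as human. Short hits labelled as HIV-1 LTR, SV40 large T antigen, ble and bGH poly(A) fragments are most likely incidental matches to backbone sequence rather than functional elements.

The plasmid is propagated in E. coli through a high-copy ColE1/pUC-type origin and is selected with kanamycin. Its single NeoR/KanR (Tn5 aminoglycoside phosphotransferase) gene sits behind tandem bacterial (bla) and SV40 early promoters and ends with an HSV TK polyadenylation signal. The same marker can therefore confer G418 resistance in mammalian cells. An f1 origin is also present for single-stranded DNA production.

CNOT1 is the scaffold subunit of the CCR4-NOT deadenylase complex. The construct belongs to a collection linked to a study of how NOT10 and C2orf29/NOT11 dock onto NOT1, so an EGFP-tagged fragment like this one fits domain mapping by fluorescence or GFP-based pull-down. The record itself states only mammalian expression as the purpose.
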