Addgene plasmid #147540: pT7-EGFP-C1-HsNot1iso1_1386-1535_S
Purpose: Mammalian Expression of HsNot1iso1_1386-1535
Depositing lab: Elisa Izaurralde. Depositing organization: Max Planck Institute for Developmental Biology. Publication: NOT10 and C2orf29/NOT11 form a conserved module of the CCR4-NOT complex that docks onto the NOT1 N-terminal domain. Bawankar P, Loh B, Wohlbold L, Schmidt S, Izaurralde E. RNA Biol. 2013 Feb;10(2):228-44. doi: 10.4161/rna.23018. Epub 2013 Jan 9. PubMed 23303381.
Backbone
  Vector backbone: Unknown
  Vector type: Mammalian Expression
Growth in bacteria
  Bacterial resistance: Kanamycin, 50 μg/mL
  Growth temperature: 37°C
  Growth strain: DH5alpha
  Copy number: High Copy
Gene/Insert
  Gene/Insert name: HsNot1iso1_1386-1535
  Species: H. sapiens (human)
  Entrez Gene: CNOT1 (a.k.a. AD-005, CDC39, HPE12, NOT1, NOT1H, VIBOS)
  Cloning method: Unknown
Terms and licenses: Academic/Nonprofit Terms; Industry Terms: Not Available to Industry
Depositor comments: sequence of isoform 1 given by NCBI: NM_016284.4 Plasmids from this collection were made available to the research community and donated after the lab closed. Please note that the sequence provided by the depositing laboratory may be theoretical/predicted or based on Sanger sequencing results. There may be discrepancies between sequencing results obtained by Addgene and the depositor sequence. If an Addgene verified sequence is not available, please contact before placing your order to request that our lab fully sequence the plasmid.
How to cite: pT7-EGFP-C1-HsNot1iso1_1386-1535_S was a gift from Elisa Izaurralde (Addgene plasmid # 147540 ; http://n2t.net/addgene:147540 ; RRID:Addgene_147540)
